Addgene plasmid #238426: GST-GRP78-Delta C17 (pGEX4T1)
Purpose: Expresses GRP78 with the last 17 amino acids at the C terminus deleted fused to the GST Tag
Depositing lab: Amy Shiu Lee. Depositing organization: University of Southern California. Publication: The COOH-Terminal Proline-Rich Region of GRP78 Is a Key Regulator of Its Cell Surface Expression and Viability of Tamoxifen-Resistant Breast Cancer Cells. Tseng CC, Zhang P, Lee AS. Neoplasia. 2019 Aug;21(8):837-848. doi: 10.1016/j.neo.2019.05.008. Epub 2019 Jul 12. PubMed 31306849.
Backbone
  Vector backbone: pGEX-4T1
  Backbone size w/o insert (bp): 4969
  Total vector size (bp): 9500
  Vector type: Bacterial Expression
Growth in bacteria
  Bacterial resistance: Ampicillin, 100 μg/mL
  Growth temperature: 37°C
  Growth strain: DH5alpha
  Copy number: High Copy
Gene/Insert
  Gene/Insert name: 78-kDa glucose-regulated protein (alt names: GRP78; BiP; HSPA5)
  Species: H. sapiens (human)
  Insert size (bp): 4200
  GenBank ID: NM_005347.5
  Entrez Gene: HSPA5 (a.k.a. BIP, GRP78, HEL-S-89n)
  Tag / fusion protein: GST (N terminal on insert)
Terms and licenses: Academic/Nonprofit Terms; Industry Terms: Not Available to Industry
How to cite: GST-GRP78-Delta C17 (pGEX4T1) was a gift from Amy Shiu Lee (Addgene plasmid # 238426 ; http://n2t.net/addgene:238426 ; RRID:Addgene_238426)
