[The description below was written by a language model from this plasmid's Addgene catalogue record and pLannotate feature annotations shown in this document.]
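Description:
GST-GRP78-Delta C17 (pGEX4T1) is a bacterial expression plasmid built on the pGEX-4T1 backbone for producing a truncated form of the ER chaperone GRP78 (also called BiP or HSPA5) as an N-terminal glutathione S-transferase fusion in E. coli. It replicates from a high-copy ColE1/pMB1-type origin and is selected with ampicillin through the bla (AmpR) gene and its own promoter. Short remnants of the pBR322 rop and bom regions and a lacZα segment are carried over from the backbone.

Expression is driven by the tac promoter, a strong trp/lac hybrid, followed by a lac operator. The plasmid also carries lacI under its own promoter, so the lac repressor keeps the cassette off until it is induced with IPTG. Downstream lies the Schistosoma japonicum GST coding sequence, followed closely by an HSPA5 open reading frame of about 1.86 kb. According to the catalogue entry, this insert lacks the last 17 amino acids of the C terminus. The GST moiety allows affinity capture on glutathione resin, which suits purification and pull-down experiments. The associated publication concerns the C-terminal proline-rich region of GRP78 and its role in cell surface expression.

The record contains some inconsistencies. The catalogue lists the insert as human, whereas the automated annotation best matched the fragment to Chinese hamster BiP. This may simply reflect the high conservation of the protein, and the record does not settle the question. The sequenced record is 6,814 nt, well short of the catalogue's total size of 9,500 bp and insert size of 4,200 bp. The annotated coding fragment plus the stated 4,969 bp backbone agrees better with the sequenced length.
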