Features (pLannotate 1.2.2; 17 found; start..end, strand, type, name):
    181..209     +  promoter       tac promoter: strong E. coli promoter; hybrid between the trp and lac UV5 promoters
    217..233     +  protein_bind   lac operator: The lac repressor binds to the lac operator to inhibit transcription in E. coli. This inhibition can be relieved by adding lactose or isopropyl-β-D-thiogalactopyranoside (IPTG). lac repressor encoded by lacI
    256..909     +  CDS            GST26_SCHJA: Experimental evidence at protein level: Swiss-Prot protein existence level 1. GST isoenzymes appear to play a central role in the parasite detoxification system. Other functions are also suspected including a role in increasing the solubility of haematin in the parasite gut. From Schistosoma japonicum (Blood fluke).
    937..2793    +  CDS            HSPA5 (fragment): BIP_CRIGR - Also known as GRP78 From Cricetulus griseus (Chinese hamster) (Cricetulus barabensis griseus).
   2829..2868    +  CDS            rop (fragment): Rop protein, which maintains plasmids at low copy number; rop
   2970..3010    +  misc_feature   bom (fragment): basis of mobility region from pBR322
   3115..3219    +  promoter       AmpR promoter: bla
   3220..4080    +  CDS            AmpR: β-lactamase; bla; confers resistance to ampicillin, carbenicillin, and related antibiotics
   4251..4839    +  rep_origin     ori: high-copy-number ColE1/pMB1/pBR322/pUC origin of replication
   5025..5076    -  misc_feature   bom (fragment): basis of mobility region from pBR322
   5083..5160    +  promoter       lacI promoter: lacI
   5161..6243    +  CDS            lacI: lac repressor; lacI; The lac repressor binds to the lac operator to inhibit transcription in E. coli. This inhibition can be relieved by adding lactose or isopropyl-β-D-thiogalactopyranoside (IPTG).
   6256..6277    +  protein_bind   CAP binding site: CAP binding activates transcription in the presence of cAMP. E. coli catabolite activator protein
   6292..6322    +  promoter       lac promoter: promoter for the E. coli lac operon
   6330..6346    +  protein_bind   lac operator: The lac repressor binds to the lac operator to inhibit transcription in E. coli. This inhibition can be relieved by adding lactose or isopropyl-β-D-thiogalactopyranoside (IPTG). lac repressor encoded by lacI
   6366..6539    +  CDS            lacZα: LacZα fragment of β-galactosidase; lacZ fragment
   6803..105     -  CDS            yciV (fragment) (across the origin): RNAAM_ECOLI - Also known as trpH From Escherichia coli (strain K12).
>Addgene plasmid #238426 | GST-GRP78-Delta C17 (pGEX4T1) | addgene full sequence | sequence record 482359 | Addgene NGS Result
CTTATCGACTGCACGGTGCACCAATGCTTCTGGCGTCAGGCAGCCATCGGAAGCTGTGGTATGGCTGTGC
AGGTCGTAAATCACTGCATAATTCGTGTCGCTCAAGGCGCACTCCCGTTCTGGATAATGTTTTTTGCGCC
GACATCATAACGGTTCTGGCAAATATTCTGAAATGAGCTGTTGACAATTAATCATCGGCTCGTATAATGT
GTGGAATTGTGAGCGGATAACAATTTCACACAGGAAACAGTATTCATGTCCCCTATACTAGGTTATTGGA
AAATTAAGGGCCTTGTGCAACCCACTCGACTTCTTTTGGAATATCTTGAAGAAAAATATGAAGAGCATTT
GTATGAGCGCGATGAAGGTGATAAATGGCGAAACAAAAAGTTTGAATTGGGTTTGGAGTTTCCCAATCTT
CCTTATTATATTGATGGTGATGTTAAATTAACACAGTCTATGGCCATCATACGTTATATAGCTGACAAGC
ACAACATGTTGGGTGGTTGTCCAAAAGAGCGTGCAGAGATTTCAATGCTTGAAGGAGCGGTTTTGGATAT
TAGATACGGTGTTTCGAGAATTGCATATAGTAAAGACTTTGAAACTCTCAAAGTTGATTTTCTTAGCAAG
CTACCTGAAATGCTGAAAATGTTCGAAGATCGTTTATGTCATAAAACATATTTAAATGGTGATCATGTAA
CCCATCCTGACTTCATGTTGTATGACGCTCTTGATGTTGTTTTATACATGGACCCAATGTGCCTGGATGC
GTTCCCAAAATTAGTTTGTTTTAAAAAACGTATTGAAGCTATCCCACAAATTGATAAGTACTTGAAATCC
AGCAAGTATATAGCATGGCCTTTGCAGGGCTGGCAAGCCACGTTTGGTGGTGGCGACCATCCTCCAAAAT
CGGATCTGGTTCCGCGTGGATCCATGGAGGAGGAGGACAAGAAGGAGGACGTGGGCACGGTGGTCGGCAT
CGACCTGGGGACCACCTACTCCTGCGTCGGCGTGTTCAAGAACGGCCGCGTGGAGATCATCGCCAACGAT
CAGGGCAACCGCATCACGCCGTCCTATGTCGCCTTCACTCCTGAAGGGGAACGTCTGATTGGCGATGCCG
CCAAGAACCAGCTCACCTCCAACCCCGAGAACACGGTCTTTGACGCCAAGCGGCTCATCGGCCGCACGTG
GAATGACCCGTCTGTGCAGCAGGACATCAAGTTCTTGCCGTTCAAGGTGGTTGAAAAGAAAACTAAACCA
TACATTCAAGTTGATATTGGAGGTGGGCAAACAAAGACATTTGCTCCTGAAGAAATTTCTGCCATGGTTC
TCACTAAAATGAAAGAAACCGCTGAGGCTTATTTGGGAAAGAAGGTTACCCATGCAGTTGTTACTGTACC
AGCCTATTTTAATGATGCCCAACGCCAAGCAACCAAAGACGCTGGAACTATTGCTGGCCTAAATGTTATG
AGGATCATCAACGAGCCTACGGCAGCTGCTATTGCTTATGGCCTGGATAAGAGGGAGGGGGAGAAGAACA
TCCTGGTGTTTGACCTGGGTGGCGGAACCTTCGATGTGTCTCTTCTCACCATTGACAATGGTGTCTTCGA
AGTTGTGGCCACTAATGGAGATACTCATCTGGGTGGAGAAGACTTTGACCAGCGTGTCATGGAACACTTC
ATCAAACTGTACAAAAAGAAGACGGGCAAAGATGTCAGGAAAGACAATAGAGCTGTGCAGAAACTCCGGC
GCGAGGTAGAAAAGGCCAAACGGGCCCTGTCTTCTCAGCATCAAGCAAGAATTGAAATTGAGTCCTTCTA
TGAAGGAGAAGACTTTTCTGAGACCCTGACTCGGGCCAAATTTGAAGAGCTCAACATGGATCTGTTCCGG
TCTACTATGAAGCCCGTCCAGAAAGTGTTGGAAGATTCTGATTTGAAGAAGTCTGATATTGATGAAATTG
TTCTTGTTGGTGGCTCGACTCGAATTCCAAAGATTCAGCAACTGGTTAAAGAGTTCTTCAATGGCAAGGA
ACCATCCCGTGGCATAAACCCAGATGAAGCTGTAGCGTATGGTGCTGCTGTCCAGGCTGGTGTGCTCTCT
GGTGATCAAGATACAGGTGACCTGGTACTGCTTGATGTATGTCCCCTTACACTTGGTATTGAAACTGTGG
GAGGTGTCATGACCAAACTGATTCCAAGGAACACAGTGGTGCCTACCAAGAAGTCTCAGATCTTTTCTAC
AGCTTCTGATAATCAACCAACTGTTACAATCAAGGTCTATGAAGGTGAAAGACCCCTGACAAAAGACAAT
CATCTTCTGGGTACATTTGATCTGACTGGAATTCCTCCTGCTCCTCGTGGGGTCCCACAGATTGAAGTCA
CCTTTGAGATAGATGTGAATGGTATTCTTCGAGTGACAGCTGAAGACAAGGGTACAGGGAACAAAAATAA
GATCACAATCACCAATGACCAGAATCGCCTGACACCTGAAGAAATCGAAAGGATGGTTAATGATGCTGAG
AAGTTTGCTGAGGAAGACAAAAAGCTCAAGGAGCGCATTGATACTAGAAATGAGTTGGAAAGCTATGCCT
ATTCTCTAAAGAATCAGATTGGAGATAAAGAAAAGCTGGGAGGTAAACTTTCCTCTGAAGATAAGGAGAC
CATGGAAAAAGCTGTAGAAGAAAAGATTGAATGGCTGGAAAGCCACCAAGATGCTGACATTGAAGACTTC
AAAGCTAAGAAGAAGGAACTGGAAGAAATTGTTCAACCAATTATCAGCAAACTCTATGGAAGTTAGCTCG
AGCGGCCGCATCGTGACTGACTGACGATCTGCCTCGCGCGTTTCGGTGATGACGGTGAAAACCTCTGACA
CATGCAGCTCCCGGAGACGGTCACAGCTTGTCTGTAAGCGGATGCCGGGAGCAGACAAGCCCGTCAGGGC
GCGTCAGCGGGTGTTGGCGGGTGTCGGGGCGCAGCCATGACCCAGTCACGTAGCGATAGCGGAGTGTATA
ATTCTTGAAGACGAAAGGGCCTCGTGATACGCCTATTTTTATAGGTTAATGTCATGATAATAATGGTTTC
TTAGACGTCAGGTGGCACTTTTCGGGGAAATGTGCGCGGAACCCCTATTTGTTTATTTTTCTAAATACAT
TCAAATATGTATCCGCTCATGAGACAATAACCCTGATAAATGCTTCAATAATATTGAAAAAGGAAGAGTA
TGAGTATTCAACATTTCCGTGTCGCCCTTATTCCCTTTTTTGCGGCATTTTGCCTTCCTGTTTTTGCTCA
CCCAGAAACGCTGGTGAAAGTAAAAGATGCTGAAGATCAGTTGGGTGCACGAGTGGGTTACATCGAACTG
GATCTCAACAGCGGTAAGATCCTTGAGAGTTTTCGCCCCGAAGAACGTTTTCCAATGATGAGCACTTTTA
AAGTTCTGCTATGTGGCGCGGTATTATCCCGTGTTGACGCCGGGCAAGAGCAACTCGGTCGCCGCATACA
CTATTCTCAGAATGACTTGGTTGAGTACTCACCAGTCACAGAAAAGCATCTTACGGATGGCATGACAGTA
AGAGAATTATGCAGTGCTGCCATAACCATGAGTGATAACACTGCGGCCAACTTACTTCTGACAACGATCG
GAGGACCGAAGGAGCTAACCGCTTTTTTGCACAACATGGGGGATCATGTAACTCGCCTTGATCGTTGGGA
ACCGGAGCTGAATGAAGCCATACCAAACGACGAGCGTGACACCACGATGCCTGCAGCAATGGCAACAACG
TTGCGCAAACTATTAACTGGCGAACTACTTACTCTAGCTTCCCGGCAACAATTAATAGACTGGATGGAGG
CGGATAAAGTTGCAGGACCACTTCTGCGCTCGGCCCTTCCGGCTGGCTGGTTTATTGCTGATAAATCTGG
AGCCGGTGAGCGTGGGTCTCGCGGTATCATTGCAGCACTGGGGCCAGATGGTAAGCCCTCCCGTATCGTA
GTTATCTACACGACGGGGAGTCAGGCAACTATGGATGAACGAAATAGACAGATCGCTGAGATAGGTGCCT
CACTGATTAAGCATTGGTAACTGTCAGACCAAGTTTACTCATATATACTTTAGATTGATTTAAAACTTCA
TTTTTAATTTAAAAGGATCTAGGTGAAGATCCTTTTTGATAATCTCATGACCAAAATCCCTTAACGTGAG
TTTTCGTTCCACTGAGCGTCAGACCCCGTAGAAAAGATCAAAGGATCTTCTTGAGATCCTTTTTTTCTGC
GCGTAATCTGCTGCTTGCAAACAAAAAAACCACCGCTACCAGCGGTGGTTTGTTTGCCGGATCAAGAGCT
ACCAACTCTTTTTCCGAAGGTAACTGGCTTCAGCAGAGCGCAGATACCAAATACTGTCCTTCTAGTGTAG
CCGTAGTTAGGCCACCACTTCAAGAACTCTGTAGCACCGCCTACATACCTCGCTCTGCTAATCCTGTTAC
CAGTGGCTGCTGCCAGTGGCGATAAGTCGTGTCTTACCGGGTTGGACTCAAGACGATAGTTACCGGATAA
GGCGCAGCGGTCGGGCTGAACGGGGGGTTCGTGCACACAGCCCAGCTTGGAGCGAACGACCTACACCGAA
CTGAGATACCTACAGCGTGAGCTATGAGAAAGCGCCACGCTTCCCGAAGGGAGAAAGGCGGACAGGTATC
CGGTAAGCGGCAGGGTCGGAACAGGAGAGCGCACGAGGGAGCTTCCAGGGGGAAACGCCTGGTATCTTTA
TAGTCCTGTCGGGTTTCGCCACCTCTGACTTGAGCGTCGATTTTTGTGATGCTCGTCAGGGGGGCGGAGC
CTATGGAAAAACGCCAGCAACGCGGCCTTTTTACGGTTCCTGGCCTTTTGCTGGCCTTTTGCTCACATGT
TCTTTCCTGCGTTATCCCCTGATTCTGTGGATAACCGTATTACCGCCTTTGAGTGAGCTGATACCGCTCG
CCGCAGCCGAACGACCGAGCGCAGCGAGTCAGTGAGCGAGGAAGCGGAAGAGCGCCTGATGCGGTATTTT
CTCCTTACGCATCTGTGCGGTATTTCACACCGCATAAATTCCGACACCATCGAATGGCGCAAAACCTTTC
GCGGTATGGCATGATAGCGCCCGGAAGAGAGTCAATTCAGGGTGGTGAATGTGAAACCAGTAACGTTATA
CGATGTCGCAGAGTATGCCGGTGTCTCTTATCAGACCGTTTCCCGCGTGGTGAACCAGGCCAGCCACGTT
TCTGCGAAAACGCGGGAAAAAGTGGAAGCGGCGATGGCGGAGCTGAATTACATTCCCAACCGCGTGGCAC
AACAACTGGCGGGCAAACAGTCGTTGCTGATTGGCGTTGCCACCTCCAGTCTGGCCCTGCACGCGCCGTC
GCAAATTGTCGCGGCGATTAAATCTCGCGCCGATCAACTGGGTGCCAGCGTGGTGGTGTCGATGGTAGAA
CGAAGCGGCGTCGAAGCCTGTAAAGCGGCGGTGCACAATCTTCTCGCGCAACGCGTCAGTGGGCTGATCA
TTAACTATCCGCTGGATGACCAGGATGCCATTGCTGTGGAAGCTGCCTGCACTAATGTTCCGGCGTTATT
TCTTGATGTCTCTGACCAGACACCCATCAACAGTATTATTTTCTCCCATGAAGACGGTACGCGACTGGGC
GTGGAGCATCTGGTCGCATTGGGTCACCAGCAAATCGCGCTGTTAGCGGGCCCATTAAGTTCTGTCTCGG
CGCGTCTGCGTCTGGCTGGCTGGCATAAATATCTCACTCGCAATCAAATTCAGCCGATAGCGGAACGGGA
AGGCGACTGGAGTGCCATGTCCGGTTTTCAACAAACCATGCAAATGCTGAATGAGGGCATCGTTCCCACT
GCGATGCTGGTTGCCAACGATCAGATGGCGCTGGGCGCAATGCGCGCCATTACCGAGTCCGGGCTGCGCG
TTGGTGCGGATATCTCGGTAGTGGGATACGACGATACCGAAGACAGCTCATGTTATATCCCGCCGTTAAC
CACCATCAAACAGGATTTTCGCCTGCTGGGGCAAACCAGCGTGGACCGCTTGCTGCAACTCTCTCAGGGC
CAGGCGGTGAAGGGCAATCAGCTGTTGCCCGTCTCACTGGTGAAAAGAAAAACCACCCTGGCGCCCAATA
CGCAAACCGCCTCTCCCCGCGCGTTGGCCGATTCATTAATGCAGCTGGCACGACAGGTTTCCCGACTGGA
AAGCGGGCAGTGAGCGCAACGCAATTAATGTAAGTTAGCTCACTCATTAGGCACCCCAGGCTTTACACTT
TATGCTTCCGGCTCGTATGTTGTGTGGAATTGTGAGCGGATAACAATTTCACACAGGAAACAGCTATGAC
CATGATTACGGATTCACTGGCCGTCGTTTTACAACGTCGTGACTGGGAAAACCCTGGCGTTACCCAACTT
AATCGCCTTGCAGCACATCCCCCTTTCGCCAGCTGGCGTAATAGCGAAGAGGCCCGCACCGATCGCCCTT
CCCAACAGTTGCGCAGCCTGAATGGCGAATGGCGCTTTGCCTGGTTTCCGGCACCAGAAGCGGTGCCGGA
AAGCTGGCTGGAGTGCGATCTTCCTGAGGCCGATACTGTCGTCGTCCCCTCAAACTGGCAGATGCACGGT
TACGATGCGCCCATCTACACCAACGTGACCTATCCCATTACGGTCAATCCGCCGTTTGTTCCCACGGAGA
ATCCGACGGGTTGTTACTCGCTCACATTTAATGTTGATGAAAGCTGGCTACAGGAAGGCCAGACGCGAAT
TATTTTTGATGGCGTTGGAATTAG
